>Addgene plasmid #204579 | pH2rU3_ForInd_mCherry_CMV_ZsGT2APurR | addgene full sequence | sequence record 404772 | Addgene NGS Result
CTCCCTATCAGTGATAGAGAACGTATCTACAGTTTACTCCCTATCAGTGATAGAGAACGTATATCCAGTT
TACTCCCTATCAGTGATAGAGAACGTATAAGCTTTGCTTATGTAAACCAGGGCGCCTATAAAAGAGTGCT
GATTTTTTGAGTAAACTTCAATTCCACAACACTTTTGTCTTATACCAACTTTCCGTACCACTTCCTACCC
TCGTAAAGAATTCGCGGCCGCACGCGCAGCCGAGCCACATCGCTCAACGCGTGCCACCATGGTCAGCAAG
GGCGAGGAGGATAACATGGCCATCATCAAGGAGTTCATGCGCTTCAAGGTGCACATGGAGGGCTCCGTGA
ACGGCCACGAGTTCGAGATCGAGGGCGAGGGCGAGGGCCGCCCCTACGAGGGCACCCAGACCGCCAAGCT
GAAGGTGACCAAGGGTGGCCCCCTGCCCTTCGCCTGGGACATCCTGTCCCCTCAATTCATGTATGGCTCC
AAGGCCTACGTGAAGCACCCCGCCGACATCCCCGACTACTTGAAGCTGTCCTTCCCCGAGGGCTTCAAGT
GGGAGCGCGTGATGAACTTCGAGGACGGCGGCGTGGTGACCGTGACCCAGGACTCCTCCTTACAAGACGG
CGAGTTCATCTACAAAGTGAAGCTGCGCGGCACCAACTTCCCCTCCGACGGCCCCGTAATGCAGAAGAAG
ACCATGGGCTGGGAGGCCTCCTCCGAGCGGATGTACCCAGAGGACGGCGCCCTGAAGGGCGAGATCAAGC
AGAGGCTGAAGCTGAAGGACGGCGGCCACTACGACGCTGAGGTCAAGACCACCTACAAGGCCAAGAAGCC
CGTGCAGCTGCCCGGCGCCTACAACGTCAACATCAAGTTGGACATCACCTCCCACAACGAGGACTACACC
ATCGTGGAACAGTACGAACGCGCCGAGGGCCGCCACTCCACCGGCGGCATGGACGAGCTGTACAAGTAAG
GCGCGCCTAGTTGGATCACACTCTTTCCCTACACGACGCTCTTCCGATCTTCTAGATTCGAGAGAGAAAT
GTTCCTAGTGGAGTTCCGCGTTACATAACTTACGGTAAATGGCCCGCCTGGCTGACCGCCCAACGACCCC
CGCCCATTGACGTCAATAATGACGTATGTTCCCATAGTAACGCCAATAGGGACTTTCCATTGACGTCAAT
GGGTGGAGTATTTACGGTAAACTGCCCACTTGGCAGTACATCAAGTGTATCATATGCCAAGTACGCCCCC
TATTGACGTCAATGACGGTAAATGGCCCGCCTGGCATTATGCCCAGTACATGACCTTATGGGACTTTCCT
ACTTGGCAGTACATCTACGTATTAGTCATCGCTATTACCATGGTGATGCGGTTTTGGCAGTACATCAATG
GGCGTGGATAGCGGTTTGACTCACGGGGATTTCCAAGTCTCCACCCCATTGACGTCAATGGGAGTTTGTT
TTGGCACCAAAATCAACGGGACTTTCCAAAATGTCGTAACAACTCCGCCCCATTGACGCAAATGGGCGGT
AGGCGTGTACGGTGGGAGGTCTATATAAGCAGAGCTCGTTTAGTGAACCGTCAGATCGCCTGGAGACGCC
ATCCACGCTGTTTTGACCTCCATAGAAGACACCGGCGGCCGCCATGGCCCAGTCCAAGCACGGCCTGACC
AAGGAGATGACCATGAAGTACCGCATGGAGGGCTGCGTGGACGGCCACAAGTTCGTGATCACCGGCGAGG
GCATCGGCTACCCCTTCAAGGGCAAGCAGGCCATCAACCTGTGCGTGGTGGAGGGCGGCCCCTTGCCCTT
CGCCGAGGACATCTTGTCCGCCGCCTTCATGTACGGCAACCGCGTGTTCACCGAGTACCCCCAGGACATC
GTCGACTACTTCAAGAACTCCTGCCCCGCCGGCTACACCTGGGACCGCTCCTTCCTGTTCGAGGACGGCG
CCGTGTGCATCTGCAACGCCGACATCACCGTGAGCGTGGAGGAGAACTGCATGTACCACGAGTCCAAGTT
CTACGGCGTGAACTTCCCCGCCGACGGCCCCGTGATGAAGAAGATGACCGACAACTGGGAGCCCTCCTGC
GAGAAGATCATCCCCGTGCCCAAGCAGGGCATCTTGAAGGGCGACGTGAGCATGTACCTGCTGCTGAAGG
ACGGTGGCCGCTTGCGCTGCCAGTTCGACACCGTGTACAAGGCCAAGTCCGTGCCCCGCAAGATGCCCGA
CTGGCACTTCATCCAGCACAAGCTGACCCGCGAGGACCGCAGCGACGCCAAGAACCAGAAGTGGCACCTG
ACCGAGCACGCCATCGCCTCCGGCTCCGCCTTGCCCGCTGGATCCGGCTCCGGCGAGGGCAGGGGAAGTC
TTCTAACATGCGGGGACGTGGAGGAAAATCCCGGCCCAATGACCGAGTACAAGCCCACGGTGCGCCTCGC
CACCCGCGACGACGTCCCCCGGGCCGTACGCACCCTCGCCGCCGCGTTCGCCGACTACCCCGCCACGCGC
CACACCGTCGACCCGGACCGCCACATCGAGCGGGTCACCGAGCTGCAAGAACTCTTCCTCACGCGCGTCG
GGCTCGACATCGGCAAGGTGTGGGTCGCGGACGACGGCGCCGCGGTGGCGGTCTGGACCACGCCGGAGAG
CGTCGAAGCGGGGGCGGTGTTCGCCGAGATCGGCCCGCGCATGGCCGAGTTGAGCGGTTCCCGGCTGGCC
GCGCAGCAACAGATGGAAGGCCTCCTGGCGCCGCACCGGCCCAAGGAGCCCGCGTGGTTCCTGGCCACCG
TCGGCGTCTCGCCCGACCACCAGGGCAAGGGTCTGGGCAGCGCCGTCGTGCTCCCCGGAGTGGAGGCGGC
CGAGCGCGCCGGGGTGCCCGCCTTCCTGGAGACCTCCGCGCCCCGCAACCTCCCCTTCTACGAGCGGCTC
GGCTTCACCGTCACCGCCGACGTCGAGGTGCCCGAAGGACCGCGCACCTGGTGCATGACCCGTAAGCCCG
GTGCCTGAGGATCCTAATCAACCTCTGGATTACAAAATTTGTGAAAGATTGACTGGTATTCTTAACTATG
TTGCTCCTTTTACGCTATGTGGATACGCTGCTTTAATGCCTTTGTATCATGCTATTGCTTCCCGTATGGC
TTTCATTTTCTCCTCCTTGTATAAATCCTGGTTGCTGTCTCTTTATGAGGAGTTGTGGCCCGTTGTCAGG
CAACGTGGCGTGGTGTGCACTGTGTTTGCTGACGCAACCCCCACTGGTTGGGGCATTGCCACCACCTGTC
AGCTCCTTTCCGGGACTTTCGCTTTCCCCCTCCCTATTGCCACGGCGGAACTCATCGCCGCCTGCCTTGC
CCGCTGCTGGACAGGGGCTCGGCTGTTGGGCACTGACAATTCCGTGGTGTTGTCGGGGAAATCATCGTCC
TTTCCTTGGCTGCTCGCCTGTGTTGCCACCTGGATTCTGCGCGGGACGTCCTTCTGCTACGTCCCTTCGG
CCCTCAATCCAGCGGACCTTCCTTCCCGCGGCCTGCTGCCGGCTCTGCGGCCTCTTCCGCGTCTTCGCCT
TCGCCCTCAGACGAGTCGGATCTCCCTTTGGGCCGCCTCCCCGCCTGGTACCTTTAAGACCAATGACTTA
CAAGGCAGCTGTAGATCTTAGCCACTTTTTAAAAGAAAAGGGGGGACTGGAAGGGCTAATTCACTCCCAA
AGAAGACAAGATATCCTTGATCTGTGGATCTACCACACACAAGGCTACTTCCCTGATTAGCAGAACTACA
CACCAGGGCCAGGGGTCAGATATCCACTGACCTTTGGATGGTGCTACAAGCTAGTACCAGTTGAGCCAGA
TAAGGTAGAAGAGGCCAATAAAGGAGAGAACACCAGCTTGTTACACCCTGTGAGCCTGCATGGGATGGAT
GACCCGGAGAGAGAAGTGTTAGAGTGGAGGTTTGACAGCCGCCTAGCATTTCATCACGTGGCCCGAGAGC
TGCATCCGGAGTACTTCAAGAACTGCTGATATCGAGCTTGCTACAAGGGACTTTCCGCTGGGGACTTTCC
AGGGAGGCGTGGCCTGGGCGGGACTGGGGAGTGGCGAGCCCTCAGATCCTGCATATAAGCAGCTGCTTTT
TGCCTGTACTGGGTCTCTCTGGTTAGACCAGATCTGAGCCTGGGAGCTCTCTGGCTAACTAGGGAACCCA
CTGCTTAAGCCTCAATAAAGCTTGCCTTGAGTGCTTCAAGTAGTGTGTGCCCGTCTGTTGTGTGACTCTG
GTAACTAGAGATCCCTCAGACCCTTTTAGTCAGTGTGGAAAATCTCTAGCAGTCCCGGGCGATTAAGGAA
AGGGCTAGATCATTCTTGAAGACGAAAGGGCCTCGTGATACGCCTATTTTTATAGGTTAATGTCATGATA
ATAATGGTTTCTTAGACGTCAGGTGGCACTTTTCGGGGAAATGTGCGCGGAACCCCTATTTGTTTATTTT
TCTAAATACATTCAAATATGTATCCGCTCATGAGACAATAACCCTGATAAATGCTTCAATAATATTGAAA
AAGGAAGAGTATGAGTATTCAACATTTCCGTGTCGCCCTTATTCCCTTTTTTGCGGCATTTTGCCTTCCT
GTTTTTGCTCACCCAGAAACGCTGGTGAAAGTAAAAGATGCTGAAGATCAGTTGGGTGCACGAGTGGGTT
ACATCGAACTGGATCTCAACAGCGGTAAGATCCTTGAGAGTTTTCGCCCCGAAGAACGTTTTCCAATGAT
GAGCACTTTTAAAGTTCTGCTATGTGGCGCGGTATTATCCCGTGTTGACGCCGGGCAAGAGCAACTCGGT
CGCCGCATACACTATTCTCAGAATGACTTGGTTGAGTACTCACCAGTCACAGAAAAGCATCTTACGGATG
GCATGACAGTAAGAGAATTATGCAGTGCTGCCATAACCATGAGTGATAACACTGCGGCCAACTTACTTCT
GACAACGATCGGAGGACCGAAGGAGCTAACCGCTTTTTTGCACAACATGGGGGATCATGTAACTCGCCTT
GATCGTTGGGAACCGGAGCTGAATGAAGCCATACCAAACGACGAGCGTGACACCACGATGCCTGTAGCAA
TGGCAACAACGTTGCGCAAACTATTAACTGGCGAACTACTTACTCTAGCTTCCCGGCAACAATTAATAGA
CTGGATGGAGGCGGATAAAGTTGCAGGACCACTTCTGCGCTCGGCCCTTCCGGCTGGCTGGTTTATTGCT
GATAAATCTGGAGCCGGTGAGCGTGGGTCTCGCGGTATCATTGCAGCACTGGGGCCAGATGGTAAGCCCT
CCCGTATCGTAGTTATCTACACGACGGGGAGTCAGGCAACTATGGATGAACGAAATAGACAGATCGCTGA
GATAGGTGCCTCACTGATTAAGCATTGGTAACTGTCAGACCAAGTTTACTCATATATACTTTAGATTGAT
TTAAAACTTCATTTTTAATTTAAAAGGATCTAGGTGAAGATCCTTTTTGATAATCTCATGACCAAAATCC
CTTAACGTGAGTTTTCGTTCCACTGAGCGTCAGACCCCGTAGAAAAGATCAAAGGATCTTCTTGAGATCC
TTTTTTTCTGCGCGTAATCTGCTGCTTGCAAACAAAAAAACCACCGCTACCAGCGGTGGTTTGTTTGCCG
GATCAAGAGCTACCAACTCTTTTTCCGAAGGTAACTGGCTTCAGCAGAGCGCAGATACCAAATACTGTTC
TTCTAGTGTAGCCGTAGTTAGGCCACCACTTCAAGAACTCTGTAGCACCGCCTACATACCTCGCTCTGCT
AATCCTGTTACCAGTGGCTGCTGCCAGTGGCGATAAGTCGTGTCTTACCGGGTTGGACTCAAGACGATAG
TTACCGGATAAGGCGCAGCGGTCGGGCTGAACGGGGGGTTCGTGCACACAGCCCAGCTTGGAGCGAACGA
CCTACACCGAACTGAGATACCTACAGCGTGAGCTATGAGAAAGCGCCACGCTTCCCGAAGGGAGAAAGGC
GGACAGGTATCCGGTAAGCGGCAGGGTCGGAACAGGAGAGCGCACGAGGGAGCTTCCAGGGGGAAACGCC
TGGTATCTTTATAGTCCTGTCGGGTTTCGCCACCTCTGACTTGAGCGTCGATTTTTGTGATGCTCGTCAG
GGGGGCGGAGCCTATGGAAAAACGCCAGCAACGCGGCCTTTTTACGGTTCCTGGCCTTTTGCTGGCCTTT
TGCTCACATGTTCTTTCCTGCGTTATCCCCTGATTCTGTGGATAACCGTATTACCGCCTTTGAGTGAGCT
GATACCGCTCGCCGCAGCCGAACGACCGAGCGCAGCGAGTCAGTGAGCGAGGAAGCGGAAGAGCGCCCAA
TACGCAAACCGCCTCTCCCCGCGCGTTGGCCGATTCATTAATGCAGCAAGCTCATGGCTGACTAATTTTT
TTTATTTATGCAGAGGCCGAGGCCGCCTCGGCCTCTGAGCTATTCCAGAAGTAGTGAGGAGGCTTTTTTG
GAGGCCTAGGCTTTTGCAAAAAGCTCCCCGTGGCACGACAGGTTTCCCGACTGGAAAGCGGGCAGTGAGC
GCAACGCAATTAATGTGAGTTAGCTCACTCATTAGGCACCCCAGGCTTTACACTTTATGCTTCCGGCTCG
TATGTTGTGTGGAATTGTGAGCGGATAACAATTTCACACAGGAAACAGCTATGACATGATTACGAATTTC
ACAAATAAAGCATTTTTTTCACTGCATTCTAGTTGTGGTTTGTCCAAACTCATCAATGTATCTTATCATG
TCTGGATCAACTGGATAACTCAAGCTAACCAAAATCATCCCAAACTTCCCACCCCATACCCTATTACCAC
TGCCAATTACCTGTGGTTTCATTTACTCTAAACCTGTGATTCCTCTGAATTATTTTCATTTTAAAGAAAT
TGTATTTGTTAAATATGTACTACAAACTTAGTAGTTGGAAGGGCTAATTCACTCCCAAAGAAGACAAGAT
ATCCTTGATCTGTGGATCTACCACACACAAGGCTACTTCCCTGATTAGCAGAACTACACACCAGGGCCAG
GGGTCAGATATCCACTGACCTTTGGATGGTGCTACAAGCTAGTACCAGTTGAGCCAGATAAGGTAGAAGA
GGCCAATAAAGGAGAGAACACCAGCTTGTTACACCCTGTGAGCCTGCATGGGATGGATGACCCGGAGAGA
GAAGTGTTAGAGTGGAGGTTTGACAGCCGCCTAGCATTTCATCACGTGGCCCGAGAGCTGCATCCGGAGT
ACTTCAAGAACTGCTGATATCGAGCTTGCTACAAGGGACTTTCCGCTGGGGACTTTCCAGGGAGGCGTGG
CCTGGGCGGGACTGGGGAGTGGCGAGCCCTCAGATCCTGCATATAAGCAGCTGCTTTTTGCCTGTACTGG
GTCTCTCTGGTTAGACCAGATCTGAGCCTGGGAGCTCTCTGGCTAACTAGGGAACCCACTGCTTAAGCCT
CAATAAAGCTTGCCTTGAGTGCTTCAAGTAGTGTGTGCCCGTCTGTTGTGTGACTCTGGTAACTAGAGAT
CCCTCAGACCCTTTTAGTCAGTGTGGAAAATCTCTAGCAGTGGCGCCCGAACAGGGACTTGAAAGCGAAA
GGGAAACCAGAGGAGCTCTCTCGACGCAGGACTCGGCTTGCTGAAGCGCGCACGGCAAGAGGCGAGGGGC
GGCGACTGGTGAGTACGCCAAAAATTTTGACTAGCGGAGGCTAGAAGGAGAGAGATGGGTGCGAGAGCGT
CAGTATTAAGCGGGGGAGAATTAGATCGCGATGGGAAAAAATTCGGTTAAGGCCAGGGGGAAAGAAAAAA
TATAAATTAAAACATATAGTATGGGCAAGCAGGGAGCTAGAACGATTCGCAGTTAATCCTGGCCTGTTAG
AAACATCAGAAGGCTGTAGACAAATACTGGGACAGCTACAACCATCCCTTCAGACAGGATCAGAAGAACT
TAGATCATTATATAATACAGTAGCAACCCTCTATTGTGTGCATCAAAGGATAGAGATAAAAGACACCAAG
GAAGCTTTAGACAAGATAGAGGAAGAGCAAAACAAAAGTAAGACCACCGCACAGCAAGCGGCCGGCCGCT
GATCTTCAGACCTGGAGGAGGAGATATGAGGGACAATTGGAGAAGTGAATTATATAAATATAAAGTAGTA
AAAATTGAACCATTAGGAGTAGCACCCACCAAGGCAAAGAGAAGAGTGGTGCAGAGAGAAAAAAGAGCAG
TGGGAATAGGAGCTTTGTTCCTTGGGTTCTTGGGAGCAGCAGGAAGCACTATGGGCGCAGCGTCAATGAC
GCTGACGGTACAGGCCAGACAATTATTGTCTGGTATAGTGCAGCAGCAGAACAATTTGCTGAGGGCTATT
GAGGCGCAACAGCATCTGTTGCAACTCACAGTCTGGGGCATCAAGCAGCTCCAGGCAAGAATCCTGGCTG
TGGAAAGATACCTAAAGGATCAACAGCTCCTGGGGATTTGGGGTTGCTCTGGAAAACTCATTTGCACCAC
TGCTGTGCCTTGGAATGCTAGTTGGAGTAATAAATCTCTGGAACAGATTTGGAATCACACGACCTGGATG
GAGTGGGACAGAGAAATTAACAATTACACAAGCTTAATACACTCCTTAATTGAAGAATCGCAAAACCAGC
AAGAAAAGAATGAACAAGAATTATTGGAATTAGATAAATGGGCAAGTTTGTGGAATTGGTTTAACATAAC
AAATTGGCTGTGGTATATAAAATTATTCATAATGATAGTAGGAGGCTTGGTAGGTTTAAGAATAGTTTTT
GCTGTACTTTCTATAGTGAATAGAGTTAGGCAGGGATATTCACCATTATCGTTTCAGACCCACCTCCCAA
CCCCGAGGGGACCCGACAGGCCCGAAGGAATAGAAGAAGAAGGTGGAGAGAGAGACAGAGACAGATCCAT
TCGATTAGTGAACGGATCTCGACGGTATCGCCGAATTCACAAATGGCAGTATTCATCCACAATTTTAAAA
GAAAAGGGGGGATTGGGGGGCACAGTGCAGGGGAAAGAATAGTAGACATAATAGCAACAGACATACAAAC
TAAAGAATTACAAAAACAAATTACAAAAATTCAAAATTTTCGGGTTTATTACAGGGACAGCAGAGATCCA
GTTTGGACTAGTCTCTCTCGAGTTTACTCCCTATCAGTGATAGAGAACGTATGAAGAGTTTACTCCCTAT
CAGTGATAGAGAACGTATGCAGACTTTACTCCCTATCAGTGATAGAGAACGTATAAGGAGTTTACTCCCT
ATCAGTGATAGAGAACGTATGACCAGTTTA
Features (pLannotate 1.2.2; 27 found; start..end, strand, type, name):
    269..976     +  CDS            mCherry: mCherry is a basic (constitutively fluorescent) red fluorescent protein published in 2004, derived from Discosoma sp.. It is reported to be a very rapidly-maturing monomer with low acid sensitivity.
   1069..1372    +  enhancer       CMV enhancer: human cytomegalovirus immediate early enhancer
   1373..1576    +  promoter       CMV promoter: human cytomegalovirus (CMV) immediate early promoter
   1654..2346    +  CDS            ZsGreen: ZsGreen is a basic (constitutively fluorescent) green fluorescent protein published in 1999, derived from Zoanthus sp..
   2365..2417    +  CDS            T2A (fragment): 2A peptide from Thosea asigna virus capsid protein Eukaryotic ribosomes fail to insert a peptide bond between the Gly and Pro residues, yielding separate polypeptides.
   2419..3018    +  CDS            PuroR: puromycin N-acetyltransferase; pac from Streptomyces alboniger; confers resistance to puromycin
   3026..3614    +  misc_feature   WPRE: woodchuck hepatitis virus posttranscriptional regulatory element
   3585..4016    +  CDS            nef (fragment): NEF_HV1BR - Experimental evidence at protein level: Swiss-Prot protein existence level 1. Extracellular Nef protein targets CD4(+) T-lymphocytes for apoptosis by interacting with CXCR4 surface receptors (PubMed:14990729). From Human immunodeficiency virus type 1 group M subtype B (isolate BRU/LAI) (HIV-1).
   4064..4321    +  LTR            5' LTR (truncated): truncated 5' long terminal repeat (LTR) from HIV-1
   4456..4560    +  promoter       AmpR promoter: bla
   4561..5421    +  CDS            AmpR: β-lactamase; bla; confers resistance to ampicillin, carbenicillin, and related antibiotics
   5592..6180    +  rep_origin     ori: high-copy-number ColE1/pMB1/pBR322/pUC origin of replication
   6363..6417    +  CDS            lacI (fragment): lac repressor; lacI; The lac repressor binds to the lac operator to inhibit transcription in E. coli. This inhibition can be relieved by adding lactose or isopropyl-β-D-thiogalactopyranoside (IPTG).
   6423..6516    +  rep_origin     SV40 ori (fragment): SV40 origin of replication
   6541..6578    +  CDS            lacI (fragment): lac repressor; lacI; The lac repressor binds to the lac operator to inhibit transcription in E. coli. This inhibition can be relieved by adding lactose or isopropyl-β-D-thiogalactopyranoside (IPTG).
   6591..6612    +  protein_bind   CAP binding site: CAP binding activates transcription in the presence of cAMP. E. coli catabolite activator protein
   6627..6657    +  promoter       lac promoter: promoter for the E. coli lac operon
   6665..6681    +  protein_bind   lac operator: The lac repressor binds to the lac operator to inhibit transcription in E. coli. This inhibition can be relieved by adding lactose or isopropyl-β-D-thiogalactopyranoside (IPTG). lac repressor encoded by lacI
   6715..6798    +  polyA_signal   SV40 poly(A) signal (fragment): SV40 polyadenylation signal
   6965..7294    +  CDS            nef (fragment): NEF_HV1BR - Experimental evidence at protein level: Swiss-Prot protein existence level 1. Extracellular Nef protein targets CD4(+) T-lymphocytes for apoptosis by interacting with CXCR4 surface receptors (PubMed:14990729). From Human immunodeficiency virus type 1 group M subtype B (isolate BRU/LAI) (HIV-1).
   7342..7599    +  LTR            5' LTR (truncated): truncated 5' long terminal repeat (LTR) from HIV-1
   7646..7771    +  misc_feature   HIV-1 Ψ: packaging signal of human immunodeficiency virus type 1
   7755..8093    +  CDS            HIV-1 gag (fragment): gag protein from human immunodeficiency virus 1; gag
   8268..8501    +  misc_feature   RRE: The Rev response element (RRE) of HIV-1 allows for Rev-dependent mRNA export from the nucleus to the cytoplasm.
   8878..8978    +  CDS            Rev (fragment): human immunodeficiency virus 1 (HIV-1) Rev protein; rev; enhances nuclear export of unspliced and incompletely spliced viral mRNAs
   9023..9140    +  misc_feature   cPPT/CTS: central polypurine tract and central termination sequence of HIV-1
   9190..217     +  promoter       TRE3GS promoter (across the origin): 3rd-generation Tet-responsive promoter that can be activated by binding of Tet-On® 3G, modified to eliminate binding sites for endogenous mammalian transcription factors
