[The description below was written by a language model from this plasmid's Addgene catalogue record and pLannotate feature annotations shown in this document.]
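Description:
pH2rU3_ForInd_mCherry_CMV_ZsGT2APurR is a 9.3 kb HIV-1-based lentiviral backbone built on pH2rU3. It serves both as a cloning vector for viral entry proteins and as the template for a barcoded "non-neutralizable standard" used in pseudovirus deep mutational scanning. It is maintained in E. coli through a high-copy ColE1/pUC-type origin with ampicillin selection (β-lactamase), and a recombination-deficient strain is recommended to protect the repeated LTRs. The annotated lentiviral elements are the Ψ packaging signal with a gag fragment, the RRE for Rev-dependent RNA export, the cPPT/CTS, a WPRE, and two LTR regions. Each LTR annotation is preceded by a nef-overlapping fragment, which suggests that substantial U3 sequence is present at both ends, in keeping with the "rU3" in the backbone name. The record does not explain this feature explicitly.

The payload consists of two forward-oriented expression units. A doxycycline-inducible TRE3G/TRE3GS promoter, which requires a Tet-On 3G transactivator supplied separately, drives mCherry. The mCherry gene sits between retained MluI and AscI sites and acts as a placeholder that can be replaced with a viral entry protein gene. Downstream, the CMV enhancer/promoter drives ZsGreen joined through a T2A peptide to puromycin N-acetyltransferase, so transduced cells can be both detected by green fluorescence and selected with puromycin from a single transcript. To make the standard, the depositor describes amplifying mCherry with primers that append unique barcodes and reinserting it between MluI and XbaI. The eight barcoded versions are then pooled before lentivirus rescue.
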