Addgene plasmid #204579: pH2rU3_ForInd_mCherry_CMV_ZsGT2APurR
Purpose: lentivirus backbone cloning vector and template for barcoded non-neutralizable standard production
Depositing lab: Jesse Bloom. Depositing organization: Fred Hutchinson Cancer Center. Publication: A pseudovirus system enables deep mutational scanning of the full SARS-CoV-2 spike. Dadonaite B, Crawford KHD, Radford CE, Farrell AG, Yu TC, Hannon WW, Zhou P, Andrabi R, Burton DR, Liu L, Ho DD, Chu HY, Neher RA, Bloom JD. Cell. 2023 Mar 16;186(6):1263-1278.e20. doi: 10.1016/j.cell.2023.02.001. Epub 2023 Feb 13. PubMed 36868218.
Backbone
  Vector backbone: pH2rU3
  Total vector size (bp): 9340
  Vector type: Lentiviral
  Selectable markers: Puromycin
Growth in bacteria
  Bacterial resistance: Ampicillin, 100 μg/mL
  Growth temperature: 37°C
  Growth strain: NEB Stable
  Copy number: High Copy
Gene/Insert
  Gene/Insert name: mCherry
  Insert size (bp): 711
  Promoter: TRE3G
  Cloning method: Restriction Enzyme; 5′ cloning site MluI (not destroyed); 3′ cloning site AscI (not destroyed)
  Sequencing primers: 5′ cagccgagccacatcgc; 3′ gttatgtaacgcggaactccactagg
Terms and licenses: Academic/Nonprofit Terms; Industry Terms: Not Available to Industry
Depositor comments: For cloning lentiviral entry proteins into this plasmid digest it with MluI and AscI enzymes and use HiFi reaction to clone in the viral protein. For making non-neutralizible standard you need to first barcode mCherry gene. To do so amplify mChery from the backbone using forward (CAGCCGAGCCACATCGCTC) and reverse (CGGAAGAGCGTCGTGTAGGGAAAG) primers and gel purify the product. Use the product to barcode the mCherry gene using forward primer (gcacgcgCAGCCGAGCCACATCGCTCA) and one if reverse the primers containing unique barcodes. (gcggaactccactaggaacatttctctctcgaaTCTAGAtactttactactgcacAGATCGGAAGAGCGTCGTGTAGGGAAAGAG; gcggaactccactaggaacatttctctctcgaaTCTAGAggaccattgcgacgtaAGATCGGAAGAGCGTCGTGTAGGGAAAGAG; gcggaactccactaggaacatttctctctcgaaTCTAGAcctagccactagatggAGATCGGAAGAGCGTCGTGTAGGGAAAGAG; gcggaactccactaggaacatttctctctcgaaTCTAGAatggagggagtctactAGATCGGAAGAGCGTCGTGTAGGGAAAGAG; gcggaactccactaggaacatttctctctcgaaTCTAGAtagtgtaaacgccacgAGATCGGAAGAGCGTCGTGTAGGGAAAGAG; gcggaactccactaggaacatttctctctcgaaTCTAGAccaacgcgtgaatcgcAGATCGGAAGAGCGTCGTGTAGGGAAAGAG; gcggaactccactaggaacatttctctctcgaaTCTAGAatcgtatccatgggtaAGATCGGAAGAGCGTCGTGTAGGGAAAGAG; gcggaactccactaggaacatttctctctcgaaTCTAGAggtcacgtgtctatatAGATCGGAAGAGCGTCGTGTAGGGAAAGAG). Gel and bead purify the products and perform HiFi reaction to insert the barcoded gene into pH2rU3_ForInd_mCherry_CMV_ZsGT2APurR vector that has been digested with MluI and XbaI enzymes. Transform the HiFi reaction into stable cells (e.g. NEB 10b cells). Screen colonies for correct barcodes and pool all 8 barcoded plasmids together before performing lentivirus rescues.
How to cite: pH2rU3_ForInd_mCherry_CMV_ZsGT2APurR was a gift from Jesse Bloom (Addgene plasmid # 204579 ; http://n2t.net/addgene:204579 ; RRID:Addgene_204579)
